Addgene plasmid #68510: MSP4-bio
Purpose: Expresses full-length P. vivax MSP4 ectodomain in mammalian cells. C-terminal rat Cd4d3+4 tag, biotinylation sequence
Depositing lab: Julian Rayner & Gavin Wright. Depositing organization: Wellcome Sanger Institute. Publication: A Library of Plasmodium vivax Recombinant Merozoite Proteins Reveals New Vaccine Candidates and Protein-Protein Interactions. Hostetler JB, Sharma S, Bartholdson SJ, Wright GJ, Fairhurst RM, Rayner JC. PLoS Negl Trop Dis. 2015 Dec 23;9(12):e0004264. doi: 10.1371/journal.pntd.0004264. eCollection 2015 Dec. PubMed 26701602.
Backbone
  Vector backbone: pTT3
  Backbone manufacturer: Yves Durocher, NRC
  Backbone size w/o insert (bp): 6654
  Vector type: Mammalian Expression
Growth in bacteria
  Bacterial resistance: Ampicillin, 100 μg/mL
  Growth temperature: 37°C
  Growth strain: DH5alpha
  Copy number: High Copy
Gene/Insert
  Gene/Insert name: MSP4 (alt name: PVX_003775)
  Mutation: All NXT/S sites mutated to NXA, where X is any amino acid except Proline
  Promoter: CMV
  Tag / fusion protein: rat CD4 d3+4, enzymatic biotinylation sequence (C terminal on backbone)
  Cloning method: Restriction Enzyme; 5′ cloning site NotI (not destroyed); 3′ cloning site AscI (not destroyed)
  Sequencing primers: 5′ pMT2-F; 3′ rb_glob_PA_term-R
Terms and licenses: Academic/Nonprofit Terms; Industry Terms: Not Available to Industry
How to cite: MSP4-bio was a gift from Julian Rayner & Gavin Wright (Addgene plasmid # 68510 ; http://n2t.net/addgene:68510 ; RRID:Addgene_68510)
