[The description below was written by a language model from this plasmid's Addgene catalogue record and pLannotate feature annotations shown in this document.]
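Description:
MSP4-bio is a mammalian expression plasmid built on the pTT3 backbone for producing the full-length ectodomain of Plasmodium vivax merozoite surface protein 4 (MSP4, PVX_003775) as a soluble, secreted recombinant protein. It is propagated in E. coli as a high-copy plasmid through a ColE1/pUC-type origin and selected with ampicillin via the β-lactamase gene. The backbone also carries an Epstein-Barr virus oriP fragment, which supports episomal maintenance in mammalian cells that supply EBNA1. Short lac and tet promoter fragments near the end of the annotated sequence appear to be cloning-vector remnants rather than functional parts of the expression unit.

Transcription is driven by the CMV immediate early enhancer and promoter, followed by adenovirus-derived leader and splice elements and a chimeric intron fragment that aid mRNA processing and expression. The adenoviral "PTP" hit on the opposite strand most likely reflects this leader region rather than a genuine coding sequence. The open reading frame starts with a mouse immunoglobulin heavy chain signal sequence fragment that directs secretion. The MSP4 insert, cloned between retained NotI and AscI sites, falls in the unannotated gap after the signal sequence. It is fused at its C terminus to rat CD4 domains 3 and 4 and an enzymatic biotinylation sequence, and the unit ends with a rabbit β-globin polyadenylation signal. All potential N-linked glycosylation sequons (NXT/S) in the insert were changed to NXA, which prevents mammalian cells from adding glycans at those sites. The biotinylation tag allows the protein to be captured on streptavidin, and the CD4 tag provides a common epitope. The plasmid belongs to a library of P. vivax merozoite proteins made for vaccine candidate and protein-protein interaction studies.
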