Features (pLannotate 1.2.2; 18 found; start..end, strand, type, name):
    154..533     +  enhancer       CMV enhancer: human cytomegalovirus immediate early enhancer
    535..734     +  promoter       CMV promoter: human cytomegalovirus (CMV) immediate early promoter
    802..840     +  misc_feature   Ad SA (fragment): adenovirus major late transcript splice acceptor (Friedrich and Soriano, 1991)
    873..1082    -  CDS            PTP (fragment): TERM_ADE02 - Experimental evidence at protein level: Swiss-Prot protein existence level 1. Protein covalently bound to the viral DNA that acts as a primer for viral genomic replication by DNA strand displacement. Assembles on the viral origin of replication in an initiation complex with viral polymerase, DBP, host NFIA and host POU2F1/OCT1. During initiation, the polymerase covalently couples the first dCTP with Ser- 580 of pTP. The terminal protein stimulates the template activity over 20 fold compared to protein-free templates. Neo-synthesized viral genomes are linked to two preterminal prot
   1113..1202    +  intron         chimeric intron (fragment): chimera between introns from adenovirus and immunoglobulin heavy chain genes
   1221..1267    +  CDS            IgH signal sequence (fragment): signal sequence from the mouse immunoglobulin heavy chain variable region
   1953..2513    +  CDS            Cd4 (fragment): CD4_RAT - Experimental evidence at protein level: Swiss-Prot protein existence level 1. Integral membrane glycoprotein that plays an essential role in the immune response and serves multiple functions in responses against both external and internal offenses. In T-cells, functions primarily as a coreceptor for MHC class II molecule:peptide complex. The antigens presented by class II peptides are derived from extracellular proteins while class I peptides are derived from cytosolic proteins. Interacts simultaneously with the T-cell receptor (TCR) and the MHC class II presented by antigen presenti
   2619..2674    +  polyA_signal   β-globin poly(A) signal: rabbit β-globin polyadenylation signal (Gil and Proudfoot, 1987)
   3188..4869    -  rep_origin     oriP (fragment): Epstein-Barr virus oriP replication origin (Yates et al., 2000)
   4996..5100    +  promoter       AmpR promoter: bla
   5101..5961    +  CDS            AmpR: β-lactamase; bla; confers resistance to ampicillin, carbenicillin, and related antibiotics
   6132..6720    +  rep_origin     ori: high-copy-number ColE1/pMB1/pBR322/pUC origin of replication
   6903..6995    +  CDS            lacI (fragment): lac repressor; lacI; The lac repressor binds to the lac operator to inhibit transcription in E. coli. This inhibition can be relieved by adding lactose or isopropyl-β-D-thiogalactopyranoside (IPTG).
   7008..7029    +  protein_bind   CAP binding site: CAP binding activates transcription in the presence of cAMP. E. coli catabolite activator protein
   7044..7074    +  promoter       lac promoter: promoter for the E. coli lac operon
   7082..7098    +  protein_bind   lac operator: The lac repressor binds to the lac operator to inhibit transcription in E. coli. This inhibition can be relieved by adding lactose or isopropyl-β-D-thiogalactopyranoside (IPTG). lac repressor encoded by lacI
   7168..7184    +  promoter       tet promoter (fragment): E. coli promoter for tetracycline efflux protein gene
   7194..7219    -  CDS            bla(M) (fragment): β-lactamase lacking the signal sequence; bla(M); allows cytosolic expression of β-lactamase
>Addgene plasmid #68510 | MSP4-bio | depositor full sequence | sequence record 120614 | Full Sequence
AGATCTATACATTGAATCAATATTGGCAATTAGCCATATTAGTCATTGGTTATATAGCATAAATCAATAT
TGGCTATTGGCCATTGCATACGTTGTATCTATATCATAATATGTACATTTATATTGGCTCATGTCCAATA
TGACCGCCATGTTGACATTGATTATTGACTAGTTATTAATAGTAATCAATTACGGGGTCATTAGTTCATA
GCCCATATATGGAGTTCCGCGTTACATAACTTACGGTAAATGGCCCGCCTGGCTGACCGCCCAACGACCC
CCGCCCATTGACGTCAATAATGACGTATGTTCCCATAGTAACGCCAATAGGGACTTTCCATTGACGTCAA
TGGGTGGAGTATTTACGGTAAACTGCCCACTTGGCAGTACATCAAGTGTATCATATGCCAAGTCCGCCCC
CTATTGACGTCAATGACGGTAAATGGCCCGCCTGGCATTATGCCCAGTACATGACCTTACGGGACTTTCC
TACTTGGCAGTACATCTACGTATTAGTCATCGCTATTACCATGGTGATGCGGTTTTGGCAGTACACCAAT
GGGCGTGGATAGCGGTTTGACTCACGGGGATTTCCAAGTCTCCACCCCATTGACGTCAATGGGAGTTTGT
TTTGGCACCAAAATCAACGGGACTTTCCAAAATGTCGTAATAACCCCGCCCCGTTGACGCAAATGGGCGG
TAGGCGTGTACGGTGGGAGGTCTATATAAGCAGAGCTCGTTTAGTGAACCGTCAGATCCTCACTCTCTTC
CGCATCGCTGTCTGCGAGGGCCAGCTGTTGGGCTCGCGGTTGAGGACAAACTCTTCGCGGTCTTTCCAGT
ACTCTTGGATCGGAAACCCGTCGGCCTCCGAACGGTACTCCGCCACCGAGGGACCTGAGCGAGTCCGCAT
CGACCGGATCGGAAAACCTCTCGAGAAAGGCGTCTAACCAGTCACAGTCGCAAGGTAGGCTGAGCACCGT
GGCGGGCGGCAGCGGGTGGCGGTCGGGGTTGTTTCTGGCGGAGGTGCTGCTGATGATGTAATTAAAGTAG
GCGGTCTTGAGACGGCGGATGGTCGAGGTGAGGTGTGGCAGGCTTGAGATCCAGCTGTTGGGGTGAGTAC
TCCCTCTCAAAAGCGGGCATTACTTCTGCGCTAAGATTGTCAGTTTCCAAAAACGAGGAGGATTTGATAT
TCACCTGGCCCGATCTGGCCATACACTTGAGTGACAATGACATCCACTTTGCCTTTCTCTCCACAGGTGT
CCACTCCCAGGTCCAAGTTTGCCACCATGGAGTTTCAGACCCAGGTACTCATGTCCCTGCTGCTCTGCAT
GTCTGGTGCGGCCGCCGCTTTTGCTGGAATCGCCGCCTGTATCCGGCACGGCAGAATCCTGGGAGAGGGC
GGAGAACAGTCTGGCGGAGCTAGCGGAGGAAGCTCTGGCGGATCTTCCGGCGATTCTTCTGGCGGACTGT
CTGGCGGCAGTTCCGGCGGACCTTCTCCACCAGCTGGCAGCTCTGGAAGCGGCGGAAGCGATCCTGCCAA
TAGCGCCACCGGCCCTCAGAATAGCGCTCCTGGATCAGGCGGCCAGACCGGCGATCATTCTGCCGAGGCC
GAGAACGGCGACTACAACGAGCAGGGCGACGACCACGGGGATGACCACGGCGACGATCATGGGGACGATC
ACGGGGATGACCATGGGGATGACCACGGGGATGACCATGGGGACGATCACGGCGACGACCACGGCGACGA
ACAGGACGGCGAGGACTACGACGACGCCGAGGACGACGATCTGTACGAGCTGAGCGAGGTGGACGAGAAC
GCCAACCTGTGCCTGGACAACAATGGCGGCTGTGGCGACGACAAGATCTGCGAGAATCTGGGCAAGGGCA
TCGTGAAGTGCCTGTGCAAGCCCGGCTACAAGCTCGTGGGCACCGAGTGCGTGGAAAGTTCTGGCGCGCC
GTCGACCTCCATCACGGCCTATAAGAGTGAGGGGGAGTCAGCGGAGTTCTCCTTCCCACTCAACCTTGGA
GAGGAAAGCCTGCAGGGAGAGTTGAGATGGAAGGCAGAGAAGGCTCCTTCTTCCCAGTCCTGGATCACCT
TCTCCCTAAAGAACCAAAAGGTGTCTGTGCAGAAGTCTACTAGCAACCCCAAGTTCCAGCTGTCCGAAAC
GCTCCCACTCACCCTTCAGATACCCCAGGTCTCCCTTCAGTTTGCTGGTTCTGGCAACCTGACCCTGACT
CTGGACAGAGGGATACTGTATCAGGAAGTGAACCTGGTGGTGATGAAAGTGACTCAGCCCGACAGCAACA
CTTTGACCTGTGAGGTGATGGGACCCACCTCACCCAAGATGAGACTGATCTTGAAGCAGGAGAATCAGGA
GGCCAGGGTCTCCAGGCAGGAGAAAGTGATTCAAGTGCAGGCCCCTGAAGCAGGGGTGTGGCAATGTCTA
CTGAGTGAAGGTGAAGAGGTCAAGATGGACTCCAAGATCCAGGTTTTATCCAAAGGGTTGAATTCCGGAT
CACTGCATCATATTCTGGATGCACAGAAAATGGTGTGGAATCATCGTTAAGTCTAGACACGTGATTAATT
AAGGATCCCCCGACCTCGACCTCTGGCTAATAAAGGAAATTTATTTTCATTGCAATAGTGTGTTGGAATT
TTTTGTGTCTCTCACTCGGAAGGACATATGGGAGGGCAAATCATTTGGTCGAGATCCCTCGGAGATCTCT
AGCTAGAGGATCGATCCCCGCCCCGGACGAACTAAACCTGACTACGACATCTCTGCCCCTTCTTCGCGGG
GCAGTGCATGTAATCCCTTCAGTTGGTTGGTACAACTTGCCAACTGGGCCCTGTTCCACATGTGACACGG
GGGGGGACCAAACACAAAGGGGTTCTCTGACTGTAGTTGACATCCTTATAAATGGATGTGCACATTTGCC
AACACTGAGTGGCTTTCATCCTGGAGCAGACTTTGCAGTCTGTGGACTGCAACACAACATTGCCTTTATG
TGTAACTCTTGGCTGAAGCTCTTACACCAATGCTGGGGGACATGTACCTCCCAGGGGCCCAGGAAGACTA
CGGGAGGCTACACCAACGTCAATCAGAGGGGCCTGTGTAGCTACCGATAAGCGGACCCTCAAGAGGGCAT
TAGCAATAGTGTTTATAAGGCCCCCTTGTTAACCCTAAACGGGTAGCATATGCTTCCCGGGTAGTAGTAT
ATACTATCCAGACTAACCCTAATTCAATAGCATATGTTACCCAACGGGAAGCATATGCTATCGAATTAGG
GTTAGTAAAAGGGTCCTAAGGAACAGCGATATCTCCCACCCCATGAGCTGTCACGGTTTTATTTACATGG
GGTCAGGATTCCACGAGGGTAGTGAACCATTTTAGTCACAAGGGCAGTGGCTGAAGATCAAGGAGCGGGC
AGTGAACTCTCCTGAATCTTCGCCTGCTTCTTCATTCTCCTTCGTTTAGCTAATAGAATAACTGCTGAGT
TGTGAACAGTAAGGTGTATGTGAGGTGCTCGAAAACAAGGTTTCAGGTGACGCCCCCAGAATAAAATTTG
GACGGGGGGTTCAGTGGTGGCATTGTGCTATGACACCAATATAACCCTCACAAACCCCTTGGGCAATAAA
TACTAGTGTAGGAATGAAACATTCTGAATATCTTTAACAATAGAAATCCATGGGGTGGGGACAAGCCGTA
AAGACTGGATGTCCATCTCACACGAATTTATGGCTATGGGCAACACATAATCCTAGTGCAATATGATACT
GGGGTTATTAAGATGTGTCCCAGGCAGGGACCAAGACAGGTGAACCATGTTGTTACACTCTATTTGTAAC
AAGGGGAAAGAGAGTGGACGCCGACAGCAGCGGACTCCACTGGTTGTCTCTAACACCCCCGAAAATTAAA
CGGGGCTCCACGCCAATGGGGCCCATAAACAAAGACAAGTGGCCACTCTTTTTTTTGAAATTGTGGAGTG
GGGGCACGCGTCAGCCCCCACACGCCGCCCTGCGGTTTTGGACTGTAAAATAAGGGTGTAATAACTTGGC
TGATTGTAACCCCGCTAACCACTGCGGTCAAACCACTTGCCCACAAAACCACTAATGGCACCCCGGGGAA
TACCTGCATAAGTAGGTGGGCGGGCCAAGATAGGGGCGCGATTGCTGCGATCTGGAGGACAAATTACACA
CACTTGCGCCTGAGCGCCAAGCACAGGGTTGTTGGTCCTCATATTCACGAGGTCGCTGAGAGCACGGTGG
GCTAATGTTGCCATGGGTAGCATATACTACCCAAATATCTGGATAGCATATGCTATCCTAATCTATATCT
GGGTAGCATAGGCTATCCTAATCTATATCTGGGTAGCATATGCTATCCTAATCTATATCTGGGTAGTATA
TGCTATCCTAATTTATATCTGGGTAGCATAGGCTATCCTAATCTATATCTGGGTAGCATATGCTATCCTA
ATCTATATCTGGGTAGTATATGCTATCCTAATCTGTATCCGGGTAGCATATGCTATCCTAATAGAGATTA
GGGTAGTATATGCTATCCTAATTTATATCTGGGTAGCATATACTACCCAAATATCTGGATAGCATATGCT
ATCCTAATCTATATCTGGGTAGCATATGCTATCCTAATCTATATCTGGGTAGCATAGGCTATCCTAATCT
ATATCTGGGTAGCATATGCTATCCTAATCTATATCTGGGTAGTATATGCTATCCTAATTTATATCTGGGT
AGCATAGGCTATCCTAATCTATATCTGGGTAGCATATGCTATCCTAATCTATATCTGGGTAGTATATGCT
ATCCTAATCTGTATCCGGGTAGCATATGCTATCCTCATGATAAGCTGTCAAACATGAGAATTTTCTTGAA
GACGAAAGGGCCTCGTGATACGCCTATTTTTATAGGTTAATGTCATGATAATAATGGTTTCTTAGACGTC
AGGTGGCACTTTTCGGGGAAATGTGCGCGGAACCCCTATTTGTTTATTTTTCTAAATACATTCAAATATG
TATCCGCTCATGAGACAATAACCCTGATAAATGCTTCAATAATATTGAAAAAGGAAGAGTATGAGTATTC
AACATTTCCGTGTCGCCCTTATTCCCTTTTTTGCGGCATTTTGCCTTCCTGTTTTTGCTCACCCAGAAAC
GCTGGTGAAAGTAAAAGATGCTGAAGATCAGTTGGGTGCACGAGTGGGTTACATCGAACTGGATCTCAAC
AGCGGTAAGATCCTTGAGAGTTTTCGCCCCGAAGAACGTTTTCCAATGATGAGCACTTTTAAAGTTCTGC
TATGTGGCGCGGTATTATCCCGTGTTGACGCCGGGCAAGAGCAACTCGGTCGCCGCATACACTATTCTCA
GAATGACTTGGTTGAGTACTCACCAGTCACAGAAAAGCATCTTACGGATGGCATGACAGTAAGAGAATTA
TGCAGTGCTGCCATAACCATGAGTGATAACACTGCGGCCAACTTACTTCTGACAACGATCGGAGGACCGA
AGGAGCTAACCGCTTTTTTGCACAACATGGGGGATCATGTAACTCGCCTTGATCGTTGGGAACCGGAGCT
GAATGAAGCCATACCAAACGACGAGCGTGACACCACGATGCCTGCAGCAATGGCAACAACGTTGCGCAAA
CTATTAACTGGCGAACTACTTACTCTAGCTTCCCGGCAACAATTAATAGACTGGATGGAGGCGGATAAAG
TTGCAGGACCACTTCTGCGCTCGGCCCTTCCGGCTGGCTGGTTTATTGCTGATAAATCTGGAGCCGGTGA
GCGTGGGTCTCGCGGTATCATTGCAGCACTGGGGCCAGATGGTAAGCCCTCCCGTATCGTAGTTATCTAC
ACGACGGGGAGTCAGGCAACTATGGATGAACGAAATAGACAGATCGCTGAGATAGGTGCCTCACTGATTA
AGCATTGGTAACTGTCAGACCAAGTTTACTCATATATACTTTAGATTGATTTAAAACTTCATTTTTAATT
TAAAAGGATCTAGGTGAAGATCCTTTTTGATAATCTCATGACCAAAATCCCTTAACGTGAGTTTTCGTTC
CACTGAGCGTCAGACCCCGTAGAAAAGATCAAAGGATCTTCTTGAGATCCTTTTTTTCTGCGCGTAATCT
GCTGCTTGCAAACAAAAAAACCACCGCTACCAGCGGTGGTTTGTTTGCCGGATCAAGAGCTACCAACTCT
TTTTCCGAAGGTAACTGGCTTCAGCAGAGCGCAGATACCAAATACTGTTCTTCTAGTGTAGCCGTAGTTA
GGCCACCACTTCAAGAACTCTGTAGCACCGCCTACATACCTCGCTCTGCTAATCCTGTTACCAGTGGCTG
CTGCCAGTGGCGATAAGTCGTGTCTTACCGGGTTGGACTCAAGACGATAGTTACCGGATAAGGCGCAGCG
GTCGGGCTGAACGGGGGGTTCGTGCACACAGCCCAGCTTGGAGCGAACGACCTACACCGAACTGAGATAC
CTACAGCGTGAGCTATGAGAAAGCGCCACGCTTCCCGAAGGGAGAAAGGCGGACAGGTATCCGGTAAGCG
GCAGGGTCGGAACAGGAGAGCGCACGAGGGAGCTTCCAGGGGGAAACGCCTGGTATCTTTATAGTCCTGT
CGGGTTTCGCCACCTCTGACTTGAGCGTCGATTTTTGTGATGCTCGTCAGGGGGGCGGAGCCTATGGAAA
AACGCCAGCAACGCGGCCTTTTTACGGTTCCTGGCCTTTTGCTGGCCTTTTGCTCACATGTTCTTTCCTG
CGTTATCCCCTGATTCTGTGGATAACCGTATTACCGCCTTTGAGTGAGCTGATACCGCTCGCCGCAGCCG
AACGACCGAGCGCAGCGAGTCAGTGAGCGAGGAAGCGGAAGAGCGCCCAATACGCAAACCGCCTCTCCCC
GCGCGTTGGCCGATTCATTAATGCAGCTGGCACGACAGGTTTCCCGACTGGAAAGCGGGCAGTGAGCGCA
ACGCAATTAATGTGAGTTAGCTCACTCATTAGGCACCCCAGGCTTTACACTTTATGCTTCCGGCTCGTAT
GTTGTGTGGAATTGTGAGCGGATAACAATTTCACACAGGAAACAGCTATGACCATGATTACGCCAAGCTC
TAGCTAGAGGTCGACCAATTCTCATGTTTGACAGCTTATCATCGCAGATCCGGGCAACGTTGTTGCCATT
GCTGCAGGCGCAGAACTGGTAGGTATGGA
