>Addgene plasmid #68510 | MSP4-bio | depositor partial sequence | sequence record 120615 | MSP4 from Not1 to Asc1 restriction sites
GCGGCCGCCGCTTTTGCTGGAATCGCCGCCTGTATCCGGCACGGCAGAATCCTGGGAGAGGGCGGAGAAC
AGTCTGGCGGAGCTAGCGGAGGAAGCTCTGGCGGATCTTCCGGCGATTCTTCTGGCGGACTGTCTGGCGG
CAGTTCCGGCGGACCTTCTCCACCAGCTGGCAGCTCTGGAAGCGGCGGAAGCGATCCTGCCAATAGCGCC
ACCGGCCCTCAGAATAGCGCTCCTGGATCAGGCGGCCAGACCGGCGATCATTCTGCCGAGGCCGAGAACG
GCGACTACAACGAGCAGGGCGACGACCACGGGGATGACCACGGCGACGATCATGGGGACGATCACGGGGA
TGACCATGGGGATGACCACGGGGATGACCATGGGGACGATCACGGCGACGACCACGGCGACGAACAGGAC
GGCGAGGACTACGACGACGCCGAGGACGACGATCTGTACGAGCTGAGCGAGGTGGACGAGAACGCCAACC
TGTGCCTGGACAACAATGGCGGCTGTGGCGACGACAAGATCTGCGAGAATCTGGGCAAGGGCATCGTGAA
GTGCCTGTGCAAGCCCGGCTACAAGCTCGTGGGCACCGAGTGCGTGGAAAGTTCTGGCGCGCC
