>Addgene plasmid #68510 | MSP4-bio | addgene partial sequence | sequence record 124174 | pMT2-F 5'-TTGCCTTTCTCTCCACAGGT-3'
TGGAGTTTCAGACCCAGGTACTCATGTCCCTGCTGCTCTGCATGTCTGGTGCGGCCGCCGCTTTTGCTGG
AATCGCCGCCTGTATCCGGCACGGCAGAATCCTGGGAGAGGGCGGAGAACAGTCTGGCGGAGCTAGCGGA
GGAAGCTCTGGCGGATCTTCCGGCGATTCTTCTGGCGGACTGTCTGGCGGCAGTTCCGGCGGACCTTCTC
CACCAGCTGGCAGCTCTGGAAGCGGCGGAAGCGATCCTGCCAATAGCGCCACCGGCCCTCAGAATAGCGC
TCCTGGATCAGGCGGCCAGACCGGCGATCATTCTGCCGAGGCCGAGAACGGCGACTACAACGAGCAGGGC
GACGACCACGGGGATGACCACGGCGACGATCATGGGGACGATCACGGGGATGACCATGGGGATGACCACG
GGGATGACCATGGGGACGATCACGGCGACGACCACGGCGACGAACAGGACGGCGAGGACTACGACGACGC
CGAGGACGACGATCTGTACGAGCTGAGCGAGGTGGACGAGAACGCCAACCTGTGCCTGGACAACAATGGC
GGCTGTGGCGACGACAAGATCTGCGAGAATCTGGGCAAGGGCATCGTGAAGTGCCTGTGCAAGCCCGGCT
ACAAGCTCGTGGGCACCGAGTGCGTGGAAAGTTCTGGCGCGCCGTCGACCTCCATCACGGCCTATAAGAG
TGAGGGGGAGTCAGCGGAGTTCTCCTTCCCACTCAACCTTGGAGAGGAAAGCCTGCAGGGAGAGTTGAGA
TGGAAGGCAGAGAAGGCTCCTTCTTCCCAGTCCTGGATCACCTTCTCCCTAAAGAACCAAAAGGTGTCTG
TGCAGAAGTCTACTAGCAACCCCAAGTTCCAGCTGTCCGAAACGCTCCCACTCACCCTTCAGATACCCCA
GGTCTCCCTTCAGTTTGCTGGTTCTGGCAACCTGACCCTGACTCTGGACAGAGGGATACTGTATCAGGAA
GTGAACCTGGTGGTGATGAAAGTGACTCAGCCCGACAGCAACACTTTGACCTGTGAGGTGATGGG
