>Addgene plasmid #68510 | MSP4-bio | addgene partial sequence | sequence record 124175 | rb_glob_PA_term-R 5'-CCCATATGTCCTTCCGAGTG-3'
ACACACTATTGCAATGAAAATAAATTTCCTTTATTAGCCAGAGGTCGAGGTCGGGGGATCCTTAATTAAT
CACGTGTCTAGACTTAACGATGATTCCACACCATTTTCTGTGCATCCAGAATATGATGCAGTGATCCGGA
ATTCAACCCTTTGGATAAAACCTGGATCTTGGAGTCCATCTTGACCTCTTCACCTTCACTCAGTAGACAT
TGCCACACCCCTGCTTCAGGGGCCTGCACTTGAATCACTTTCTCCTGCCTGGAGACCCTGGCCTCCTGAT
TCTCCTGCTTCAAGATCAGTCTCATCTTGGGTGAGGTGGGTCCCATCACCTCACAGGTCAAAGTGTTGCT
GTCGGGCTGAGTCACTTTCATCACCACCAGGTTCACTTCCTGATACAGTATCCCTCTGTCCAGAGTCAGG
GTCAGGTTGCCAGAACCAGCAAACTGAAGGGAGACCTGGGGTATCTGAAGGGTGAGTGGGAGCGTTTCGG
ACAGCTGGAACTTGGGGTTGCTAGTAGACTTCTGCACAGACACCTTTTGGTTCTTTAGGGAGAAGGTGAT
CCAGGACTGGGAAGAAGGAGCCTTCTCTGCCTTCCATCTCAACTCTCCCTGCAGGCTTTCCTCTCCAAGG
TTGAGTGGGAAGGAGAACTCCGCTGACTCCCCCTCACTCTTATAGGCCGTGATGGAGGTCGACGGCGCGC
CAGAACTTTCCACGCACTCGGTGCCCACGAGCTTGTAGCCGGGCTTGCACAGGCACTTCACGATGCCCTT
GCCCAGATTCTCGCAGATCTTGTCGTCGCCACAGCCGCCATTGTTGTCCAGGCACAGGTTGGCGTTCTCG
TCCACCTCGCTCAGCTCGTACAGATCGTCGTCCTCGGCGTCGTCGTAGTCCTCGCCGTCCTGTTCGTCGC
CGTGGTCGTCGCCGTGATCGTCCCCATGGTCATCCCCGTGGTCATCCCCATGGTCATCCCCGTGATCGTC
CCCATGATCGTCGCCGTGGTCATCCCCGTGGTCGTCGCCCTGCTCGTTGTAGTCGCCGTTCTCGGCCTCG
GCAGAATGATCGCCGGTCTGGCCGCCTGATCCAGGAGCGCTATTCTGAGGGCCGGTGGCGCTATTGGCAG
GATCGCTTCCGCCGCTTCCAGAGCTGCCAGCTGGT
